>Addgene plasmid #201935 | pAG416GAL-1x-HIV-2_PR | addgene full sequence | sequence record 402630 | Addgene NGS Result
TTGAGATCCTTTTTTTCTGCGCGTAATCTGCTGCTTGCAAACAAAAAAACCACCGCTACCAGCGGTGGTT
TGTTTGCCGGATCAAGAGCTACCAACTCTTTTTCCGAAGGTAACTGGCTTCAGCAGAGCGCAGATACCAA
ATACTGTTCTTCTAGTGTAGCCGTAGTTAGGCCACCACTTCAAGAACTCTGTAGCACCGCCTACATACCT
CGCTCTGCTAATCCTGTTACCAGTGGCTGCTGCCAGTGGCGATAAGTCGTGTCTTACCGGGTTGGACTCA
AGACGATAGTTACCGGATAAGGCGCAGCGGTCGGGCTGAACGGGGGGTTCGTGCACACAGCCCAGCTTGG
AGCGAACGACCTACACCGAACTGAGATACCTACAGCGTGAGCTATGAGAAAGCGCCACGCTTCCCGAAGG
GAGAAAGGCGGACAGGTATCCGGTAAGCGGCAGGGTCGGAACAGGAGAGCGCACGAGGGAGCTTCCAGGG
GGAAACGCCTGGTATCTTTATAGTCCTGTCGGGTTTCGCCACCTCTGACTTGAGCGTCGATTTTTGTGAT
GCTCGTCAGGGGGGCGGAGCCTATGGAAAAACGCCAGCAACGCGGCCTTTTTACGGTTCCTGGCCTTTTG
CTGGCCTTTTGCTCACATGTTCTTTCCTGCGTTATCCCCTGATTCTGTGGATAACCGTATTACCGCCTTT
GAGTGAGCTGATACCGCTCGCCGCAGCCGAACGACCGAGCGCAGCGAGTCAGTGAGCGAGGAAGCGGAAG
AGCGCCCAATACGCAAACCGCCTCTCCCCGCGCGTTGGCCGATTCATTAATGCAGCTGGCACGACAGGTT
TCCCGACTGGAAAGCGGGCAGTGAGCGCAACGCAATTAATGTGAGTTAGCTCACTCATTAGGCACCCCAG
GCTTTACACTTTATGCTTCCGGCTCGTATGTTGTGTGGAATTGTGAGCGGATAACAATTTCACACAGGAA
ACAGCTATGACCATGATTACGCCAAGCGCGCAATTAACCCTCACTAAAGGGAACAAAAGCTGGAGCTCGC
AGATGTGCCTCGCGCCGCACTGCTCCGAACAATAAAGATTCTACAATACTAGCTTTTATGGTTATGAAGA
GGAAAAATTGGCAGTAACCTGGCCCCACAAACCTTCAAATGAACGAATCAAATTAACAACCATAGGATGA
TAATGCGATTAGTTTTTTAGCCTTATTTCTGGGGTAATTAATCAGCGAAGCGATGATTTTTGATCTATTA
ACAGATATATAAATGCAAAAACTGCATAACCACTTTAACTAATACTTTCAACATTTTCGGTTTGTATTAC
TTCTTATTCAAATGTAATAAAAGTATCAACAAAAAATTGTTAATATACCTCTATACTTTAACGTCAAGGA
GAAAAAACCCCGGATTCTAGAACTAGTGGATCCCCCATCACAAGTTTGTACAAAAAAGCAGGCTACAAAA
TGCCGCAATTCTCCCTGTGGAAAAGGCCTGTTGTGACCGCGTATATCGAGGGGCAACCAGTTGAAGTTCT
CCTGGACACTGGGGCTGATGACTCCATCGTCGCAGGTATTGAATTGGGAAATAACTACTCCCCTAAGATT
GTGGGGGGCATAGGAGGGTTCATCAACACAAAGGAGTACAAGAATGTTGAAATCGAGGTATTGAACAAAA
AAGTCAGAGCAACCATTATGACAGGCGATACGCCAATCAACATATTTGGTCGAAACATCTTGACGGCTTT
GGGTATGTCACTCAATCTCTAAAACCCAGCTTTCTTGTACTAAGTGGTGATGGGCTGCAGGAATTCGATA
TCAAGCTTATCGATACCGTCGACCTCGAGTCATGTAATTAGTTATGTCACGCTTACATTCACGCCCTCCC
CCCACATCCGCTCTAACCGAAAAGGAAGGAGTTAGACAACCTGAAGTCTAGGTCCCTATTTATTTTTTTA
TAGTTATGTTAGTATTAAGAACGTTATTTATATTTCAAATTTTTCTTTTTTTTCTGTACAGACGCGTGTA
CGCATGTAACATTATACTGAAAACCTTGCTTGAGAAGGTTTTGGGACGCTCGAAGGCTTTAATTTGCGGC
CGGTACCCAATTCGCCCTATAGTGAGTCGTATTACGCGCGCTCACTGGCCGTCGTTTTACAACGTCGTGA
CTGGGAAAACCCTGGCGTTACCCAACTTAATCGCCTTGCAGCACATCCCCCTTTCGCCAGCTGGCGTAAT
AGCGAAGAGGCCCGCACCGATCGCCCTTCCCAACAGTTGCGCAGCCTGAATGGCGAATGG
[124 nt withheld, positions 2301-2424]
C
[91 nt withheld, positions 2426-2516]
A
[49 nt withheld, positions 2518-2566]
CCTTTGACGTTGGAGTCCACGTTCTTT
[37 nt withheld, positions 2594-2630]
ACCCTATCTCGGTCTATTCTTTTGATTTATAAGGGATTTTGCCGATTTCGGCCTATTGGTTAAAAAATGA
GCTGATTTAACAAAAATTTAACGCGAATTTTAACAAAATATTAACGCTTACAATTTCCTGATGCGGTATT
TTCTCCTTACGCATCTGTGCGGTATTTCACACCGCATAGGGTAATAACTGATATAATTAAATTGAAGCTC
TAATTTGTGAGTTTAGTATACATGCATTTACTTATAATACAGTTTTTTAGTTTTGCTGGCCGCATCTTCT
CAAATATGCTTCCCAGCCTGCTTTTCTGTAACGTTCACCCTCTACCTTAGCATCCCTTCCCTTTGCAAAT
AGTCCTCTTCCAACAATAATAATGTCAGATCCTGTAGAGACCACATCATCCACGGTTCTATACTGTTGAC
CCAATGCGTCTCCCTTGTCATCTAAACCCACACCGGGTGTCATAATCAACCAATCGTAACCTTCATCTCT
TCCACCCATGTCTCTTTGAGCAATAAAGCCGATAACAAAATCTTTGTCGCTCTTCGCAATGTCAACAGTA
CCCTTAGTATATTCTCCAGTAGATAGGGAGCCCTTGCATGACAATTCTGCTAACATCAAAAGGCCTCTAG
GTTCCTTTGTTACTTCTTCTGCCGCCTGCTTCAAACCGCTAACAATACCTGGGCCCACCACACCGTGTGC
ATTCGTAATGTCTGCCCATTCTGCTATTCTGTATACACCCGCAGAGTACTGCAATTTGACTGTATTACCA
ATGTCAGCAAATTTTCTGTCTTCGAAGAGTAAAAAATTGTACTTGGCGGATAATGCCTTTAGCGGCTTAA
CTGTGCCCTCCATGGAAAAATCAGTCAAGATATCCACATGTGTTTTTAGTAAACAAATTTTGGGACCTAA
TGCTTCAACTAACTCCAGTAATTCCTTGGTGGTACGAACATCCAATGAAGCACACAAGTTTGTTTGCTTT
TCGTGCATGATATTAAATAGCTTGGCAGCAACAGGACTAGGATGAGTAGCAGCACGTTCCTTATATGTAG
CTTTCGACATGATTTATCTTCGTTTCCTGCAGGTTTTTGTTCTGTGCAGTTGGGTTAAGAATACTGGGCA
ATTTCATGTTTCTTCAACACTACATATGCGTATATATACCAATCTAAGTCTGTGCTCCTTCCTTCGTTCT
TCCTTCTGTTCGGAGATTACCGAATCAAAAAAATTTCAAGGAAACCGAAATCAAAAAAAAGAATAAAAAA
AAAATGATGAATTGAAAAGGTGGTATGGTGCACTCTCAGTACAATCTGCTCTGATGCCGCATAGTTAAGC
CAGCCCCGACACCCGCCAACACCCGCTGACGCGCCCTGACGGGCTTGTCTGCTCCCGGCATCCGCTTACA
GACAAGCTGTGACCGTCTCCGGGAGCTGCATGTGTCAGAGGTTTTCACCGTCATCACCGAAACGCGCGAG
ACGAAAGGGCCTCGTGATACGCCTATTTTTATAGGTTAATGTCATGATAATAATGGTTTCTTAGACGGAT
CGCTTGCCTGTAACTTACACGCGCCTCGTATCTTTTAATGATGGAATAATTTGGGAATTTACTCTGTGTT
TATTTATTTTTATGTTTTGTATTTGGATTTTAGAAAGTAAATAAAGAAGGTAGAAGAGTTACGGAATGAA
GAAAAAAAAATAAACAAAGGTTTAAAAAATTTCAACAAAAAGCGTACTTTACATATATATTTATTAGACA
AGAAAAGCAGATTAAATAGATATACATTCGATTAACGATAAGTAAAATGTAAAATCACAGGATTTTCGTG
TGTGGTCTTCTACACAGACAAGATGAAACAATTCGGCATTAATACCTGAGAGCAGGAAGAGCAAGATAAA
AGGTAGTATTTGTTGGCGATCCCCCTAGAGTCTTTTACATCTTCGGAAAACAAAAACTATTTTTTCTTTA
ATTTCTTTTTTTACTTTCTATTTTTAATTTATATATTTATATTAAAAAATTTAAATTATAATTATTTTTA
TAGCACGTGATGAAAAGGACCCAGGTGGCACTTTTCGGGGAAATGTGCGCGGAACCCCTATTTGTTTATT
TTTCTAAATACATTCAAATATGTATCCGCTCATGAGACAATAACCCTGATAAATGCTTCAATAATATTGA
AAAAGGAAGAGTATGAGTATTCAACATTTCCGTGTCGCCCTTATTCCCTTTTTTGCGGCATTTTGCCTTC
CTGTTTTTGCTCACCCAGAAACGCTGGTGAAAGTAAAAGATGCTGAAGATCAGTTGGGTGCACGAGTGGG
TTACATCGAACTGGATCTCAACAGCGGTAAGATCCTTGAGAGTTTTCGCCCCGAAGAACGTTTTCCAATG
ATGAGCACTTTTAAAGTTCTGCTATGTGGCGCGGTATTATCCCGTATTGACGCCGGGCAAGAGCAACTCG
GTCGCCGCATACACTATTCTCAGAATGACTTGGTTGAGTACTCACCAGTCACAGAAAAGCATCTTACGGA
TGGCATGACAGTAAGAGAATTATGCAGTGCTGCCATAACCATGAGTGATAACACTGCGGCCAACTTACTT
CTGACAACGATCGGAGGACCGAAGGAGCTAACCGCTTTTTTGCACAACATGGGGGATCATGTAACTCGCC
TTGATCGTTGGGAACCGGAGCTGAATGAAGCCATACCAAACGACGAGCGTGACACCACGATGCCTGTAGC
AATGGCAACAACGTTGCGCAAACTATTAACTGGCGAACTACTTACTCTAGCTTCCCGGCAACAATTAATA
GACTGGATGGAGGCGGATAAAGTTGCAGGACCACTTCTGCGCTCGGCCCTTCCGGCTGGCTGGTTTATTG
CTGATAAATCTGGAGCCGGTGAGCGTGGGTCTCGCGGTATCATTGCAGCACTGGGGCCAGATGGTAAGCC
CTCCCGTATCGTAGTTATCTACACGACGGGGAGTCAGGCAACTATGGATGAACGAAATAGACAGATCGCT
GAGATAGGTGCCTCACTGATTAAGCATTGGTAACTGTCAGACCAAGTTTACTCATATATACTTTAGATTG
ATTTAAAACTTCATTTTTAATTTAAAAGGATCTAGGTGAAGATCCTTTTTGATAATCTCATGACCAAAAT
CCCTTAACGTGAGTTTTCGTTCCACTGAGCGTCAGACCCCGTAGAAAAGATCAAAGGATCTTC
Features (pLannotate 1.2.2; 24 found; start..end, strand, type, name):
      1..589     +  rep_origin     ori: high-copy-number ColE1/pMB1/pBR322/pUC origin of replication
    772..864     +  CDS            lacI (fragment): lac repressor; lacI; The lac repressor binds to the lac operator to inhibit transcription in E. coli. This inhibition can be relieved by adding lactose or isopropyl-β-D-thiogalactopyranoside (IPTG).
    877..898     +  protein_bind   CAP binding site: CAP binding activates transcription in the presence of cAMP. E. coli catabolite activator protein
    913..943     +  promoter       lac promoter: promoter for the E. coli lac operon
    951..967     +  protein_bind   lac operator: The lac repressor binds to the lac operator to inhibit transcription in E. coli. This inhibition can be relieved by adding lactose or isopropyl-β-D-thiogalactopyranoside (IPTG). lac repressor encoded by lacI
   1012..1030    +  promoter       T3 promoter: promoter for bacteriophage T3 RNA polymerase
   1048..1401    +  promoter       GAL1 promoter (fragment): S. cerevisiae GAL1; inducible promoter, regulated by Gal4
   1416..1436    +  misc_feature   MCS (fragment): pBluescript multiple cloning site
   1440..1464    +  protein_bind   attB1: mutant version of attB; recombination site for the Gateway® BP reaction BP Clonase™
   1461..1769    +  CDS            gag-pol (fragment): POL_HV2RO - Experimental evidence at protein level: Swiss-Prot protein existence level 1. [Integrase]: Catalyzes viral DNA integration into the host chromosome, by performing a series of DNA cutting and joining reactions. This enzyme activity takes place after virion entry into a cell and reverse transcription of the RNA genome in dsDNA. The first step in the integration process is 3' processing. This step requires a complex comprising the viral genome, matrix protein, Vpr and integrase. This complex is called the pre-integration complex (PIC). The integrase protein removes 2 nucleotides from
   1774..1798    -  protein_bind   attB2: mutant version of attB; recombination site for the Gateway® BP reaction BP Clonase™
   1802..1849    +  misc_feature   MCS (fragment): pBluescript multiple cloning site
   1850..2097    +  terminator     CYC1 terminator: S. cerevisiae CYC1; transcription terminator for CYC1
   2116..2134    -  promoter       T7 promoter: promoter for bacteriophage T7 RNA polymerase
   2142..2297    +  CDS            lacZα (fragment): LacZα fragment of β-galactosidase; lacZ fragment
   2301..2729    +  rep_origin     f1 ori (sequence partly withheld): f1 bacteriophage origin of replication; arrow indicates direction of (+) strand synthesis
   2757..2808    -  misc_feature   bom (fragment): basis of mobility region from pBR322
   2887..3690    -  CDS            URA3: orotidine-5'-phosphate decarboxylase, required for uracil biosynthesis; S. cerevisiae URA3; yeast auxotrophic marker, counterselectable with 5-fluoroorotic acid (5-FOA)
   3691..3906    -  promoter       URA3 promoter: S. cerevisiae URA3
   3914..3963    -  misc_feature   bom (fragment): basis of mobility region from pBR322
   4065..4100    -  CDS            rop (fragment): Rop protein, which maintains plasmids at low copy number; rop
   4168..4671    -  misc_feature   CEN/ARS: S. cerevisiae CEN6 centromere fused to an autonomously replicating sequence
   4708..4812    +  promoter       AmpR promoter: bla
   4813..5673    +  CDS            AmpR: β-lactamase; bla; confers resistance to ampicillin, carbenicillin, and related antibiotics
