[The description below was written by a language model from this plasmid's Addgene catalogue record and pLannotate feature annotations shown in this document.]
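Description:
pAG416GAL-1x-HIV-2_PR is a 5,843-nt yeast expression shuttle plasmid built on the pAG416GAL-1x-ccdB-6stop Gateway destination backbone. In Saccharomyces cerevisiae it is maintained as a centromeric plasmid through a CEN6/ARS element, which generally gives stable, low-copy inheritance. It is selected by uracil prototrophy through a URA3 marker driven by its own promoter, and this marker can also be counterselected with 5-fluoroorotic acid. In E. coli it replicates from a high-copy ColE1/pUC-type origin and is selected with ampicillin through the β-lactamase gene. An f1 origin, T3 and T7 promoters, and fragments of lac, lacZα and the pBluescript polylinker remain from the parental phagemid scaffold and play no part in the yeast expression cassette.

The payload is the HIV-2 protease coding sequence, annotated as a roughly 300-bp fragment of the HIV-2 gag-pol polyprotein. The integrase text attached to that annotation describes the polyprotein entry as a whole, not this segment. The insert is flanked by attB1 and attB2 sites, consistent with Gateway recombination having replaced the ccdB cassette of the destination vector. It lies downstream of a GAL1 promoter fragment and upstream of the CYC1 terminator. The GAL1 promoter is regulated by Gal4, so protease expression is inducible with galactose. The "1x" label marks a particular variant of this promoter, but the record does not explain how it differs from the standard version. No epitope tags or reporters are annotated. The associated publication describes a multiplexed method for rapidly identifying viral protease inhibitors, so the plasmid likely serves to express HIV-2 protease in yeast for that kind of screening.
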