Addgene plasmid #201935: pAG416GAL-1x-HIV-2_PR
Purpose: Expresses HIV-2 protease from a GAL-1x promoter with a URA3 marker
Depositing lab: Alejandro Chavez. Depositing organization: University of California, San Diego (UCSD). Publication: A multiplex method for rapidly identifying viral protease inhibitors. Hong SJ, Resnick SJ, Iketani S, Cha JW, Albert BA, Fazekas CT, Chang CW, Liu H, Dagan S, Abagyan MR, Fajtova P, Culbertson B, Brace B, Reddem ER, Forouhar F, Glickman JF, Balkovec JM, Stockwell BR, Shapiro L, O'Donoghue AJ, Sabo Y, Freundlich JS, Ho DD, Chavez A. Mol Syst Biol. 2025 Feb;21(2):158-172. doi: 10.1038/s44320-024-00082-1. Epub 2025 Jan 6. PubMed 39762652.
Backbone
  Vector backbone: pAG416GAL-1x-ccdB-6stop
  Vector type: Yeast Expression
  Selectable markers: URA3
Growth in bacteria
  Bacterial resistance: Ampicillin, 100 μg/mL
  Growth temperature: 30°C
  Growth strain: NEB Stable
  Copy number: Unknown
Gene/Insert
  Gene/Insert name: HIV-2 protease
  Promoter: GAL1
  Cloning method: Gateway Cloning
  Sequencing primers: 5′ TCAAATGTAATAAAAGTATCAACAAAA
Terms and licenses: Academic/Nonprofit Terms; Industry Terms: Not Available to Industry
How to cite: pAG416GAL-1x-HIV-2_PR was a gift from Alejandro Chavez (Addgene plasmid # 201935 ; http://n2t.net/addgene:201935 ; RRID:Addgene_201935)
